>Addgene plasmid #245299 | pCMV_SS-HA-V5-LacAnc100-CD4 TM_pDisplay | addgene full sequence | sequence record 487486 | Addgene NGS Result
GCGCGCGTTGACATTGATTATTGACTAGTTATTAATAGTAATCAATTACGGGGTCATTAGTTCATAGCCC
ATATATGGAGTTCCGCGTTACATAACTTACGGTAAATGGCCCGCCTGGCTGACCGCCCAACGACCCCCGC
CCATTGACGTCAATAATGACGTATGTTCCCATAGTAACGCCAATAGGGACTTTCCATTGACGTCAATGGG
TGGAGTATTTACGGTAAACTGCCCACTTGGCAGTACATCAAGTGTATCATATGCCAAGTACGCCCCCTAT
TGACGTCAATGACGGTAAATGGCCCGCCTGGCATTATGCCCAGTACATGACCTTATGGGACTTTCCTACT
TGGCAGTACATCTACGTATTAGTCATCGCTATTACCATGGTGATGCGGTTTTGGCAGTACATCAATGGGC
GTGGATAGCGGTTTGACTCACGGGGATTTCCAAGTCTCCACCCCATTGACGTCAATGGGAGTTTGTTTTG
GCACCAAAATCAACGGGACTTTCCAAAATGTCGTAACAACTCCGCCCCATTGACGCAAATGGGCGGTAGG
CGTGTACGGTGGGAGGTCTATATAAGCAGAGCTCTCTGGCTAACTAGAGAACCCACTGCTTACTGGCTTA
TCGAAATTAATACGACTCACTATAGGGAGACCCAAGCTTGGTACCGAGCTCGGATCCACTAGTAACGGCC
GCCAGTGTGCTGGAATTCGGCTTGGGGATATCCACCATGGAGACAGACACACTCCTGCTATGGGTACTGC
TGCTCTGGGTTCCAGGTTCCACTGGTGACTATCCATATGATGTTCCAGATTATGCTGGGGCCCAGCCGGC
CAGATCTGGCGGCGGCAAGCCCATCCCCAACCCCCTGCTGGGCCTGGACAGCACCGCTAGCGCGATAGGA
CCTGTGGCAGACCTTCACATCGTCAATGCAGACATCAGCCCGGATGGGTTCACTCGTTCCGCTGTGCTAG
CGGGTGGAACATTTCCCGGTCCCTTAATAACGGGTAATAAAGGAGATAATTTCCAGATAAACGTCATCAA
CCAGCTTACGGACACGACTATGTTGAGGTCAACCAGTATACATTGGCACGGATTCTTTCAACACGGGACA
AATTGGGCTGACGGCCCCGCTTTCGTCACTCAGTGCCCCATCGCACCGGGTAACAGTTTTCTTTACAACT
TCACTGTCCCGGATCAAGCGGGCACGTTCTGGTATCATAGTCACCTAAGTACCCAGTATTGTGACGGACT
TCGTGGTCCGTTTGTAATTTACGACCCCAACGATCCCCATCGTAGCTTATACGATGTGGATGATGAAAGC
ACTGTAATTACTCTTGCGGACTGGTACCACACCCCGGCTCCCCAGTTGGCCGCTGCGCCGCCCGTCCCAG
ATAGCACCCTAATAAACGGGAAAGGAAGGTATGCCGGAGGCCCAACGTCCCCGTTAGCCGTGATAAACGT
AGAGCAGGGAAAAAGATATAGGTTTCGTCTTATATCTATTTCCTGTGATCCGAATTTTACATTTAGCATT
GATGGCCATAATATGACTATCATTGAAGCTGATGGGGTGAACACGCAACCACTGACCGTGGACTCTATCC
AGATTTTCGCTGGCCAAAGATATTCCTTCGTCCTGAATGCGAACCAGCCTGTTGATAACTATTGGATAAG
AGCGAATCCAAATATAGGAACGACAGGATTCGCAGGTGGTATTAATAGTGCGATCCTACGTTATGTAGGA
GCTCCAGAAGCAGACCCTACAACGACCCAAACAACATCCACAAATCCATTGAACGAAACAAACCTACACC
CCTTGGAGAACCCCGGAGCCCCGGGGAATCCGACTCCGGGTGGTGCTGATGTGAACATCAACCTTAACAT
CGGATTCTCCTCAACGGGACAATTCACCATAAACGGTGTTTCCTTCATACCACCCACCGTTCCCGTCTTG
TTGCAAATCCTGTCCGGGGCGCGTACGGCACAAGATCTGCTTCCTAGCGGCTCTGTTTATACATTACCGC
CGAACAAAGTCATAGAAATTAGTATGCCAGGCGGCGCTAGCGCAGCCGGGGGGCCTCACCCGTTCCATTT
GCACGGCCACACTTTTGATGTGGTACGTTCAGCGGGATCATCAACTTACAACTACGTGAATCCAGTCAGA
AGAGATGTCGTCTCCATTGGAACGGCGGGAGATAACGTGACAATTAGGTTCACTACGGACAACCCGGGTC
CATGGTTCCTACATTGTCATATCGACTGGCATCTTGAGGCCGGTTTAGCCGTCGTATTCGCTGAAGACAC
ACCTGATATCGCAAGCGCTAATCCCGTTCCGGCTGCGTGGGACGACCTATGCCCTATTTATGATGCGTTA
AGCCCCGACGATCAACCGCGGCTGCAGGTCGACCTCGACTTCCAGAAGGCCTCCAGCATAGTCTATAAGA
AAGAGGGGGAACAGGTGGAGTTCTCCTTCCCACTCGCCTTTACAGTTGAAAAGCTGACGGGCAGTGGCGA
GCTGTGGTGGCAGGCGGAGAGGGCTTCCTCCTCCAAGTCTTGGATCACCTTTGACCTGAAGAACAAGGAA
GTGTCTGTAAAACGGGTTACCCAGGACCCTAAGCTCCAGATGGGCAAGAAGCTCCCGCTCCACCTCACCC
TGCCCCAGGCCTTGCCTCAGTATGCTGGCTCTGGAAACCTCACCCTGGCCCTTGAAGCGAAAACAGGAAA
GTTGCATCAGGAAGTGAACCTGGTGGTGATGAGAGCCACTCAGCTCCAGAAAAATTTGACCTGTGAGGTG
TGGGGACCCACCTCCCCTAAGCTGATGCTGAGCTTGAAACTGGAGAACAAGGAGGCAAAGGTCTCGAAGC
GGGAGAAGGCGGTGTGGGTGCTGAACCCTGAGGCGGGGATGTGGCAGTGTCTGCTGAGTGACTCGGGACA
GGTCCTGCTGGAATCCAACATCAAGGTTCTGCCCACATGGTCCACCCCGGTGCAGCCAATGGCCCTGATT
GTGCTGGGGGGCGTCGCCGGCCTCCTGCTTTTCATTGGGCTAGGCATCTTCTTCTGTGTCAGGTGCCGGC
ACCGAAGGCGCTAGGCGGCCGCTCGAGATCAGCCTCGACTGTGCCTTCTAGTTGCCAGCCATCTGTTGTT
TGCCCCTCCCCCGTGCCTTCCTTGACCCTGGAAGGTGCCACTCCCACTGTCCTTTCCTAATAAAATGAGG
AAATTGCATCGCATTGTCTGAGTAGGTGTCATTCTATTCTGGGGGGTGGGGTGGGGCAGGACAGCAAGGG
GGAGGATTGGGAAGACAATAGCAGGCATGCTGGGGATGCGGTGGGCTCTATGGCTTCTGAGGCGGAAAGA
ACCAGTGGCGGTAATACGGTTATCCACAGAATCAGGGGATAACGCAGGAAAGAACATGTGAGCAAAAGGC
CAGCAAAAGGCCAGGAACCGTAAAAAGGCCGCGTTGCTGGCGTTTTTCCATAGGCTCCGCCCCCCTGACG
AGCATCACAAAAATCGACGCTCAAGTCAGAGGTGGCGAAACCCGACAGGACTATAAAGATACCAGGCGTT
TCCCCCTGGAAGCTCCCTCGTGCGCTCTCCTGTTCCGACCCTGCCGCTTACCGGATACCTGTCCGCCTTT
CTCCCTTCGGGAAGCGTGGCGCTTTCTCATAGCTCACGCTGTAGGTATCTCAGTTCGGTGTAGGTCGTTC
GCTCCAAGCTGGGCTGTGTGCACGAACCCCCCGTTCAGCCCGACCGCTGCGCCTTATCCGGTAACTATCG
TCTTGAGTCCAACCCGGTAAGACACGACTTATCGCCACTGGCAGCAGCCACTGGTAACAGGATTAGCAGA
GCGAGGTATGTAGGCGGTGCTACAGAGTTCTTGAAGTGGTGGCCTAACTACGGCTACACTAGAAGAACAG
TATTTGGTATCTGCGCTCTGCTGAAGCCAGTTACCTTCGGAAAAAGAGTTGGTAGCTCTTGATCCGGCAA
ACAAACCACCGCTGGTAGCGGTGGTTTTTTTGTTTGCAAGCAGCAGATTACGCGCAGAAAAAAAGGATCT
CAAGAAGATCCTTTGATCTTTTCTACGGGGTCTGACGCTCAGTGGAACGAAAACTCACGTTAAGGGATTT
TGGTCATGAGATTATCAAAAAGGATCTTCACCTAGATCCTTTTAAATTAAAAATGAAGTTTTAAATCAAT
CTAAAGTATATATGAGTAACCTGAGGCTATGGCAGGGCCTGCCGCCCCGACGTTGGCTGCGAGCCCTGGG
CCTTCACCCGAACTTGGGGGGTGGGGTGGGGAAAAGGAAGAAACGCGGGCGTATTGGCCCCAATGGGGTC
TCGGTGGGGTATCGACAGAGTGCCAGCCCTGGGACCGAACCCCGCGTTTATGAACAAACGACCCAACACC
GTGCGTTTTATTCTGTCTTTTTATTGCCGTCATAGCGCGGGTTCCTTCCGGTATTGTCTCCTTCCGTGTT
TCAGTTAGCCTCCCCCTAGGGTGGGCGAAGAACTCCAGCATGAGATCCCCGCGCTGGAGGATCATCCAGC
CGGCGTCCCGGAAAACGATTCCGAAGCCCAACCTTTCATAGAAGGCGGCGGTGGAATCGAAATCTCGTGA
TGGCAGGTTGGGCGTCGCTTGGTCGGTCATTTCGAACCCCAGAGTCCCGCTCAGAAGAACTCGTCAAGAA
GGCGATAGAAGGCGATGCGCTGCGAATCGGGAGCGGCGATACCGTAAAGCACGAGGAAGCGGTCAGCCCA
TTCGCCGCCAAGCTCTTCAGCAATATCACGGGTAGCCAACGCTATGTCCTGATAGCGGTCCGCCACACCC
AGCCGGCCACAGTCGATGAATCCAGAAAAGCGGCCATTTTCCACCATGATATTCGGCAAGCAGGCATCGC
CATGGGTCACGACGAGATCCTCGCCGTCGGGCATGCTCGCCTTGAGCCTGGCGAACAGTTCGGCTGGCGC
GAGCCCCTGATGCTCTTCGTCCAGATCATCCTGATCGACAAGACCGGCTTCCATCCGAGTACGTGCTCGC
TCGATGCGATGTTTCGCTTGGTGGTCGAATGGGCAGGTAGCCGGATCAAGCGTATGCAGCCGCCGCATTG
CATCAGCCATGATGGATACTTTCTCGGCAGGAGCAAGGTGAGATGACAGGAGATCCTGCCCCGGCACTTC
GCCCAATAGCAGCCAGTCCCTTCCCGCTTCAGTGACAACGTCGAGCACAGCTGCGCAAGGAACGCCCGTC
GTGGCCAGCCACGATAGCCGCGCTGCCTCGTCTTGCAGTTCATTCAGGGCACCGGACAGGTCGGTCTTGA
CAAAAAGAACCGGGCGCCCCTGCGCTGACAGCCGGAACACGGCGGCATCAGAGCAGCCGATTGTCTGTTG
TGCCCAGTCATAGCCGAATAGCCTCTCCACCCAAGCGGCCGGAGAACCTGCGTGCAATCCATCTTGTTCA
ATCATGCGAAACGATCCTCATCCTGTCTCTTGATCGATCTTTGCAAAAGCCTAGGCCTCCAAAAAAGCCT
CCTCACTACTTCTGGAATAGCTCAGAGGCCGGGCCTCGGCCTCTGCATAAATAAAAAAAATTAGTCAGCC
ATGGGGCGGAGAATGGGCGGAACTGGGCGGAGTTAGGGGCGGGATGGGCGGAGTTAGGGGCGGGACTATG
GTTGCTGACTAATTGAGATGCATGCTTTGCATACTTCTGCCTGCTGGGGAGCCTGGGGACTTTCCACACC
TGGTTGCTGACTAATTGAGATGCATGCTTTGCATACTTCTGCCTGCTGGGGAGCCTGGGGACTTTCCACA
CCCTAACTGACACACATTCCACAGCTGGTTCTTTCCGCCTCAGGACTCTTCCTTTTTCAATAAATCAATC
TAAAGTATATATGAGTAAACTTGGTCTGACAGTTACCAATGCTTAATCAGTGAGGCACCTATCTCAGCGA
TCTGTCTATTTCGTTCATCCATAGTTGCCTGACTCCCCGTCGTGTAGATAACTACGATACGGGAGGGCTT
ACCATCTGGCCCCAGTGCTGCAATGATACCGCGAGACCCACGCTCACCGGCTCCAGATTTATCAGCAATA
AACCAGCCAGCCGGAAGGGCCGAGCGCAGAAGTGGTCCTGCAACTTTATCCGCCTCCATCCAGTCTATTA
ATTGTTGCCGGGAAGCTAGAGTAAGTAGTTCGCCAGTTAATAGTTTGCGCAACGTTGTTGCCATTGCTAC
AGGCATCGTGGTGTCACGCTCGTCGTTTGGTATGGCTTCATTCAGCTCCGGTTCCCAACGATCAAGGCGA
GTTACATGATCCCCCATGTTGTGCAAAAAAGCGGTTAGCTCCTTCGGTCCTCCGATCGTTGTCAGAAGTA
AGTTGGCCGCAGTGTTATCACTCATGGTTATGGCAGCACTGCATAATTCTCTTACTGTCATGCCATCCGT
AAGATGCTTTTCTGTGACTGGTGAGTACTCAACCAAGTCATTCTGAGAATAGTGTATGCGGCGACCGAGT
TGCTCTTGCCCGGCGTCAATACGGGATAATACCGCGCCACATAGCAGAACTTTAAAAGTGCTCATCATTG
GAAAACGTTCTTCGGGGCGAAAACTCTCAAGGATCTTACCGCTGTTGAGATCCAGTTCGATGTAACCCAC
TCGTGCACCCAACTGATCTTCAGCATCTTTTACTTTCACCAGCGTTTCTGGGTGAGCAAAAACAGGAAGG
CAAAATGCCGCAAAAAAGGGAATAAGGGCGACACGGAAATGTTGAATACTCATACTCTTCCTTTTTCAAT
ATTATTGAAGCATTTATCAGGGTTATTGTCTCATGAGCGGATACATATTTGAATGTATTTAGAAAAATAA
ACAAATAGGGGTTCCGCGCACATTTCCCCGAAAAGTGCCACCTG
[124 nt withheld, positions 6905-7028]
C
[91 nt withheld, positions 7030-7120]
A
[49 nt withheld, positions 7122-7170]
CCTTTGACGTTGGAGTCCACGTTCTTT
[37 nt withheld, positions 7198-7234]
ACCCTATCTCGGTCTATTCTTTTGATTTATAAGGGATTTTGCCGATTTCGGCCTATTGGTTAAAAAATGA
GCTGATTTAACAAAAATTTAACGCGAATTTTAACAAAATATTAACGCTTACAATTTAC
Features (pLannotate 1.2.2; 20 found; start..end, strand, type, name):
     10..389     +  enhancer       CMV enhancer: human cytomegalovirus immediate early enhancer
    390..593     +  promoter       CMV promoter: human cytomegalovirus (CMV) immediate early promoter
    589..622     +  LTR            5' LTR (truncated) (fragment): truncated 5' long terminal repeat (LTR) from HIV-1
    638..656     +  promoter       T7 promoter: promoter for bacteriophage T7 RNA polymerase
    737..799     +  sig_peptide    Igκ leader: leader sequence from mouse immunoglobulin κ light chain
    799..822     +  CDS            3xHA (fragment): three tandem HA epitope tags
    881..2395    +  CDS            LAC: LAC1_PHLRA - Experimental evidence at protein level: Swiss-Prot protein existence level 1. Most probably plays an important role in lignin degradation. From Phlebia radiata (White-rot fungus).
   2420..3082    +  CDS            CD4 (truncated) (fragment): truncated human CD4 cell surface glycoprotein lacking the cytoplasmic tail
   3119..3343    +  polyA_signal   bGH poly(A) signal: bovine growth hormone polyadenylation signal
   3347..3365    +  promoter       SV40 promoter (fragment): SV40 enhancer and early promoter
   3475..4063    -  rep_origin     ori: high-copy-number ColE1/pMB1/pBR322/pUC origin of replication
   4285..4301    +  polyA_signal   bGH poly(A) signal (fragment): bovine growth hormone polyadenylation signal
   4392..4439    -  polyA_signal   HSV TK poly(A) signal: herpes simplex virus thymidine kinase polyadenylation signal (Cole and Stacy, 1985)
   4498..4650    -  CDS            ble (fragment): BLE_KLEPN - Experimental evidence at protein level: Swiss-Prot protein existence level 1. Binding protein with a strong affinity to the bleomycin family of antibiotics. Binds to CL990; an antimitotic-antibiotic compound. From Klebsiella pneumoniae.
   4671..5465    -  CDS            NeoR/KanR: aminoglycoside phosphotransferase from Tn5; aph(3')-II (or nptII); confers resistance to neomycin, kanamycin, and G418 (Geneticin®)
   5500..5853    -  promoter       SV40 promoter: SV40 enhancer and early promoter
   5855..5872    -  promoter       AmpR promoter (fragment): bla
   5913..6773    -  CDS            AmpR: β-lactamase; bla; confers resistance to ampicillin, carbenicillin, and related antibiotics
   6774..6878    -  promoter       AmpR promoter: bla
   6905..7333    +  rep_origin     f1 ori (sequence partly withheld): f1 bacteriophage origin of replication; arrow indicates direction of (+) strand synthesis
