[The description below was written by a language model from this plasmid's Addgene catalogue record and pLannotate feature annotations shown in this document.]
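Description:
pCMV_SS-HA-V5-LacAnc100-CD4 TM_pDisplay is a 7,362-nt plasmid built on the pDisplay backbone to present a laccase-derived enzyme on the surface of mammalian cells. The catalogue lists the vector type as yeast expression, but the stated purpose (expressing LaccID on the mammalian cell surface) and the annotated parts all point to a mammalian expression vector; no yeast origin, promoter or auxotrophic marker is annotated. In bacteria it replicates from a high-copy ColE1/pUC-type origin and is selected with ampicillin through the β-lactamase gene. An f1 origin is also present. An SV40 promoter-driven NeoR/KanR cassette ending in an HSV TK polyadenylation signal could allow G418 selection of transfected mammalian cells. Several short annotated fragments (HIV-1 LTR, ble, partial SV40 and bGH sequences) appear to be backbone remnants rather than functional elements.

The expression cassette uses the CMV enhancer and immediate-early promoter, followed by a T7 promoter. The open reading frame begins with the mouse Igκ leader, which directs the protein into the secretory pathway. Next comes an HA epitope and, according to the plasmid name, a V5 tag, although V5 was not picked up in the feature table. The laccase coding region is described as synthetic and named LacAnc100; the annotation tool matched it to a fungal laccase from Phlebia radiata by homology. It is fused to a segment annotated as truncated human CD4 lacking the cytoplasmic tail, which supplies the transmembrane anchor, and the cassette ends with the bGH polyadenylation signal. This arrangement should tether the enzyme to the outer face of the plasma membrane, with the epitope tags available for detection. The associated publication concerns directed evolution of LaccID for cell surface proximity labeling and electron microscopy. The record does not explain how the insert name LacAnc100 relates to LaccID.
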