Addgene plasmid #245299: pCMV_SS-HA-V5-LacAnc100-CD4 TM_pDisplay
Purpose: expresses LaccID on the mammalian cell surface
Depositing lab: Alice Ting. Depositing organization: Stanford University. Publication: Directed evolution of LaccID for cell surface proximity labeling and electron microscopy. Lee SY, Roh H, Gonzalez-Perez D, Mackey MR, Hoces D, McLaughlin CN, Lin C, Adams SR, Nguyen K, Kim KY, Luginbuhl DJ, Luo L, Udeshi ND, Carr SA, Hernandez-Lopez RA, Ellisman MH, Alcalde M, Ting AY. Nat Chem Biol. 2025 Aug 1. doi: 10.1038/s41589-025-01973-6. PubMed 40751001.
Backbone
  Vector backbone: pDisplay
  Vector type: Yeast Expression
Growth in bacteria
  Bacterial resistance: Ampicillin, 100 μg/mL
  Growth temperature: 37°C
  Growth strain: DH5alpha
  Copy number: High Copy
Gene/Insert
  Gene/Insert name: LacAnc100-CD4TM
  Species: Synthetic
  Cloning method: Gibson Cloning
Terms and licenses: Academic/Nonprofit Terms; Industry Terms: Not Available to Industry
How to cite: pCMV_SS-HA-V5-LacAnc100-CD4 TM_pDisplay was a gift from Alice Ting (Addgene plasmid # 245299 ; http://n2t.net/addgene:245299 ; RRID:Addgene_245299)
